>Addgene plasmid #180826 | pEUK028 | addgene full sequence | sequence record 355555 | Addgene NGS Result
TTCTTGAAGACGAAAGGGCCTCGTGATACGCCTATTTTTATAGGTTAATGTCATGATAATAATGGTTTCT
TAGACGTCAGGTGGCACTTTTCGGGGAAATGTGCGCGGAACCCCTATTTGTTTATTTTTCTAAATACATT
CAAATATGTATCCGCTCATGAGACAATAACCCTGATAAATGCTTCAATAATATTGAAAAAGGAAGAGTAT
GAGTATTCAACATTTCCGTGTCGCCCTTATTCCCTTTTTTGCGGCATTTTGCCTTCCTGTTTTTGCTCAC
CCAGAAACGCTGGTGAAAGTAAAAGATGCTGAAGATCAGTTGGGTGCACGAGTGGGTTACATCGAACTGG
ATCTCAACAGCGGTAAGATCCTTGAGAGTTTTCGCCCCGAAGAACGTTTTCCAATGATGAGCACTTTTAA
AGTTCTGCTATGTGGCGCGGTATTATCCCGTGTTGACGCCGGGCAAGAGCAACTCGGTCGCCGCATACAC
TATTCTCAGAATGACTTGGTTGAGTACTCACCAGTCACAGAAAAGCATCTTACGGATGGCATGACAGTAA
GAGAATTATGCAGTGCTGCCATAACCATGAGTGATAACACTGCGGCCAACTTACTTCTGACAACGATCGG
AGGACCGAAGGAGCTAACCGCTTTTTTGCACAACATGGGGGATCATGTAACTCGCCTTGATCGTTGGGAA
CCGGAGCTGAATGAAGCCATACCAAACGACGAGCGTGACACCACGATGCCTGCAGCAATGGCAACAACGT
TGCGCAAACTATTAACTGGCGAACTACTTACTCTAGCTTCCCGGCAACAATTAATAGACTGGATGGAGGC
GGATAAAGTTGCAGGACCACTTCTGCGCTCGGCCCTTCCGGCTGGCTGGTTTATTGCTGATAAATCTGGA
GCCGGTGAGCGTGGGTCTCGCGGTATCATTGCAGCACTGGGGCCAGATGGTAAGCCCTCCCGTATCGTAG
TTATCTACACGACGGGGAGTCAGGCAACTATGGATGAACGAAATAGACAGATCGCTGAGATAGGTGCCTC
ACTGATTAAGCATTGGTAACTGTCAGACCAAGTTTACTCATATATACTTTAGATTGATTTAAAACTTCAT
TTTTAATTTAAAAGGATCTAGGTGAAGATCCTTTTTGATAATCTCATGACCAAAATCCCTTAACGTGAGT
TTTCGTTCCACTGAGCGTCAGACCCCGTAGAAAAGATCAAAGGATCTTCTTGAGATCCTTTTTTTCTGCG
CGTAATCTGCTGCTTGCAAACAAAAAAACCACCGCTACCAGCGGTGGTTTGTTTGCCGGATCAAGAGCTA
CCAACTCTTTTTCCGAAGGTAACTGGCTTCAGCAGAGCGCAGATACCAAATACTGTCCTTCTAGTGTAGC
CGTAGTTAGGCCACCACTTCAAGAACTCTGTAGCACCGCCTACATACCTCGCTCTGCTAATCCTGTTACC
AGTGGCTGCTGCCAGTGGCGATAAGTCGTGTCTTACCGGGTTGGACTCAAGACGATAGTTACCGGATAAG
GCGCAGCGGTCGGGCTGAACGGGGGGTTCGTGCACACAGCCCAGCTTGGAGCGAACGACCTACACCGAAC
TGAGATACCTACAGCGTGAGCTATGAGAAAGCGCCACGCTTCCCGAAGGGAGAAAGGCGGACAGGTATCC
GGTAAGCGGCAGGGTCGGAACAGGAGAGCGCACGAGGGAGCTTCCAGGGGGAAACGCCTGGTATCTTTAT
AGTCCTGTCGGGTTTCGCCACCTCTGACTTGAGCGTCGATTTTTGTGATGCTCGTCAGGGGGGCGGAGCC
TATGGAAAAACGCCAGCAACGCGGCCTTTTTACGGTTCCTGGCCTTTTGCTGGCCTTTTGCTCACATGTT
CTTTCCTGCGTTATCCCCTGATTCTGTGGATAACCGTATTACCGCCTTTGAGTGAGCTGATACCGCTCGC
CGCAGCCGAACGACCGAGCGCAGCGAGTCAGTGAGCGAGGAAGCGGAAGAGCGCCTGATGCGGTATTTTC
TCCTTACGCATCTGTGCGGTATTTCACACCGCAATGGTGCACTCTCAGTACAATCTGCTCTGATGCCGCA
TAGTTAAGCCAGTATACACTCCGCTATCGCTACGTGACTGGGTCATGGCTGCGCCCCGACACCCGCCAAC
ACCCGCTGACGCGCCCTGACGGGCTTGTCTGCTCCCGGCATCCGCTTACAGACAAGCTGTGACCGTCTCC
GGGAGCTGCATGTGTCAGAGGTTTTCACCGTCATCACCGAAACGCGCGAGGCAGCTGCGGTAAAGCTCAT
CAGCGTGGTCGTGAAGCGATTCACAGATGTCTGCCTGTTCATCCGCGTCCAGCTCGTTGAGTTTCTCCAG
AAGCGTTAATGTCTGGCTTCTGATAAAGCGGGCCATGTTAAGGGCGGTTTTTTCCTGTTTGGTCACTGAT
GCCTCCGTGTAAGGGGGATTTCTGTTCATGGGGGTAATGATACCGATGAAACGAGAGAGGATGCTCACGA
TACGGGTTACTGATGATGAACATGCCCGGTTACTGGAACGTTGTGAGGGTAAACAACTGGCGGTATGGAT
GCGGCGGGACCAGAGAAAAATCACTCAGGGTCAATGCCAGCGCTTCGTTAATACAGATGTAGGTGTTCCA
CAGGGTAGCCAGCAGCATCCTGCGATGCAGATCCGGAACATAATGGTGCAGGGCGCTGACTTCCGCGTTT
CCAGACTTTACGAAACACGGAAACCGAAGACCATTCATGTTGTTGCTCAGGTCGCAGACGTTTTGCAGCA
GCAGTCGCTTCACGTTCGCTCGCGTATCGGTGATTCATTCTGCTAACCAGTAAGGCAACCCCGCCAGCCT
AGCCGGGTCCTCAACGACAGGAGCACGATCATGCGCACCCGTGGCCAGGACCCAACGCTGCCCGAGATGC
GCCGCGTGCGGCTGCTGGAGATGGCGGACGCGATGGATATGTTCTGCCAAGGGTTGGTTTGCGCATTCAC
AGTTCTCCGCAAGAATTGATTGGCTCCAATTCTTGGAGTGGTGAATCCGTTAGCGAGGTGCCGCCGGCTT
CCATTCAGGTCGAGGTGGCCCGGCTCCATGCACCGCGACGCAACGCGGGGAGGCAGACAAGGTATAGGGC
GGCGCCTACAATCCATGCCAACCCGTTCCATGTGCTCGCCGAGGCGGCATAAATCGCCGTGACGATCAGC
GGTCCAATGATCGAAGTTAGGCTGGTAAGAGCCGCGAGCGATCCTTGAAGCTGTCCCTGATGGTCGTCAT
CTACCTGCCTGGACAGCATGGCCTGCAACGCGGGCATCCCGATGCCGCCGGAAGCGAGAAGAATCATAAT
GGGGAAGGCCATCCAGCCTCGCGTCGCGAACGCCAGCAAGACGTAGCCCAGCGCGTCGGCCGCCATGCCG
GCGATAATGGCCTGCTTCTCGCCGAAACGTTTGGTGGCGGGACCAGTGACGAAGGCTTGAGCGAGGGCGT
GCAAGATTCCGAATACCGCAAGCGACAGGCCGATCATCGTCGCGCTCCAGCGAAAGCGGTCCTCGCCGAA
AATGACCCAGAGCGCTGCCGGCACCTGTCCTACGAGTTGCATGATAAAGAAGACAGTCATAAGTGCGGCG
ACGATAGTCATGCCCCGCGCCCACCGGAAGGAGCTGACTGGGTTGAAGGCTCTCAAGGGCATCGGTCGAG
ATCCCGGTGCCTAATGAGTGAGCTAACTTACATTAATTGCGTTGCGCTCACTGCCCGCTTTCCAGTCGGG
AAACCTGTCGTGCCAGCTGCATTAATGAATCGGCCAACGCGCGGGGAGAGGCGGTTTGCGTATTGGGCGC
CAGGGTGGTTTTTCTTTTCACCAGTGAGACGGGCAACAGCTGATTGCCCTTCACCGCCTGGCCCTGAGAG
AGTTGCAGCAAGCGGTCCACGCTGGTTTGCCCCAGCAGGCGAAAATCCTGTTTGATGGTGGTTAACGGCG
GGATATAACATGAGCTGTCTTCGGTATCGTCGTATCCCACTACCGAGATATCCGCACCAACGCGCAGCCC
GGACTCGGTAATGGCGCGCATTGCGCCCAGCGCCATCTGATCGTTGGCAACCAGCATCGCAGTGGGAACG
ATGCCCTCATTCAGCATTTGCATGGTTTGTTGAAAACCGGACATGGCACTCCAGTCGCCTTCCCGTTCCG
CTATCGGCTGAATTTGATTGCGAGTGAGATATTTATGCCAGCCAGCCAGACGCAGACGCGCCGAGACAGA
ACTTAATGGGCCCGCTAACAGCGCGATTTGCTGGTGACCCAATGCGACCAGATGCTCCACGCCCAGTCGC
GTACCGTCTTCATGGGAGAAAATAATACTGTTGATGGGTGTCTGGTCAGAGACATCAAGAAATAACGCCG
GAACATTAGTGCAGGCAGCTTCCACAGCAATGGCATCCTGGTCATCCAGCGGATAGTTAATGATCAGCCC
ACTGACGCGTTGCGCGAGAAGATTGTGCACCGCCGCTTTACAGGCTTCGACGCCGCTTCGTTCTACCATC
GACACCACCACGCTGGCACCCAGTTGATCGGCGCGAGATTTAATCGCCGCGACAATTTGCGACGGCGCGT
GCAGGGCCAGACTGGAGGTGGCAACGCCAATCAGCAACGACTGTTTGCCCGCCAGTTGTTGTGCCACGCG
GTTGGGAATGTAATTCAGCTCCGCCATCGCCGCTTCCACTTTTTCCCGCGTTTTCGCAGAAACGTGGCTG
GCCTGGTTCACCACGCGGGAAACGGTCTGATAAGAGACACCGGCATACTCTGCGACATCGTATAACGTTA
CTGGTTTCACATTCACCACCCTGAATTGACTCTCTTCCGGGCGCTATCATGCCATACCGCGAAAGGTTTT
GCGCCATTCGATGGTGTCCGGGATCTCGACGCTCTCCCTTATGCGACTCCTGCATTAGGAAGCAGCCCAG
TAGTAGGTTGAGGCCGTTGAGCACCGCCGCCGCAAGGAATGGTGCATGCAAGGAGATGGCGCCCAACAGT
CCCCCGGCCACGGGGCCTGCCACCATACCCACGCCGAAACAAGCGCTCATGAGCCCGAAGTGGCGAGCCC
GATCTTCCCCATCGGTGATGTCGGCGATATAGGCGCCAGCAACCGCACCTGTGGCGCCGGTGATGCCGGC
CACGATGCGTCCGGCGTAGAGGATCGAGATCTCGATCCCGCGAAATTAATACGACTCACTATAGGGGAAT
TGTGAGCGGATAACAATTCCCCTCTAGAAATAATTTTGTTTAACTTTAAGAAGGAGATATACCATGGGCA
GCAGCCATCATCATCATCATCACAGCAGCGGCCTGGTGCCGCGCGGCAGCCATATGGGCTCTACGTTCGA
GTGCCTGAAGCGGGCCTGGTACGTTGCGGCGATGAGCTCGGAAGTTGAAGGTGAAGCACTGTTTCACCGT
CGCATCCTGGGTACGAGCGTCATGATTTACCGTCTTGCGGATGGTACCCCGGTGGCGATGCACGACCGTT
GCCCGCATCGTTTTGCCCCGCTGCATTTAGGTCAGCGTGAGGGAGACGAAATCGCGTGCCGTTATCATGC
GCTCCGCTTTGATGCGGATGGCCGTTGCACGCACAACCCGCATGGTAACGGTCGCATTCCAGACGCAGCC
CGGGTACGGCGCTTTCCGCTGCTGGAACGGTATGGCTTTCTTTGGATTTGGATGGATGACAGTGATCCTG
ATCCAGCATTACTGCCAGACTTTAGTCCACTGGAAGAGGGTCATCCTAATGCGGTCGCTCAAACCTACAT
GCATATGGATGTCAACTACGAGCTGATCATTGACAACGTGATGGATTTATCGCATATTGATCATGTTCAT
GGGGAGATTATCACAACCCGTGGTCAGCTTAGTCCAGTCGTTCCTAAAGTGCGCGAGCGTGACACACACA
TCAGCGCCCGCTGGGAATGGTCGCAGACTCCGGCCATGATGATCTTTGCCCCGTTCCTGCCGCGTCCTGA
GGATGCCGCACGCCATTATTTCGATATTAGTTGGACGGCCCCCGCCAATATTCAGTTGTCAGTCGGCGCG
GTACAAGACAGTGATGATTTTGGAGACGCTACATCCCAATACGATTTGCATACGTGTACCCCAGAAGATG
CCTTTAAAACGCATTACTTTTTCGCGACGCGTCGCAACCATATCGTAGATGACGCTGACTACAACCGCAA
AAAAATCGAAGCCATGCATGCAGCATTCGAAACCGAAGATGGTCCTATCATTACCGCCGTCCAAGAAGAA
ATGGGTGAGGCAGAATTCTTTTCCCTCGATCCAGTGTTAATGTCGAATGATGTTGCGCCAGTGAAAGTGC
GCCGTCGTCTGCGTCGCATGATTGTGGAAGAACAAGCAGCTGCGGCGGCCGCGGACGCGGCCTAAGGATC
CGGCTGCTAACAAAGCCCGAAAGGAAGCTGAGTTGGCTGCTGCCACCGCTGAGCAATAACTAGCATAACC
CCTTGGGGCCTCTAAACGGGTCTTGAGGGGTTTTTTGCTGAAAGGAGGAACTATATCCGGATATCCCGCA
AGAGGCCCGGCAGTACCGGCATAACCAAGCCTATGCCTACAGCATCCAGGGTGACGGTGCCGAGGATGAC
GATGAGCGCATTGTTAGATTTCATACACGGTGCCTGACTGCGTTAGCAATTTAACTGTGATAAACTACCG
CATTAAAGCTTATCGATGATAAGCTGTCAAACATGAGAA
Features (pLannotate 1.2.2; 20 found; start..end, strand, type, name):
    104..208     +  promoter       AmpR promoter: bla
    209..1069    +  CDS            AmpR: β-lactamase; bla; confers resistance to ampicillin, carbenicillin, and related antibiotics
   1240..1828    +  rep_origin     ori: high-copy-number ColE1/pMB1/pBR322/pUC origin of replication
   2014..2153    -  misc_feature   bom: basis of mobility region from pBR322
   2255..2446    -  CDS            rop: Rop protein, which maintains plasmids at low copy number; rop
   2463..2843    +  CDS            YPB1_ECOLX: Protein predicted: Swiss-Prot protein existence level 4. From Escherichia coli.
   3085..3709    -  CDS            TcR (fragment): tetracycline efflux protein; tet; confers resistance to tetracycline
   3724..3745    -  protein_bind   CAP binding site: CAP binding activates transcription in the presence of cAMP. E. coli catabolite activator protein
   3758..4840    -  CDS            lacI: lac repressor; lacI; The lac repressor binds to the lac operator to inhibit transcription in E. coli. This inhibition can be relieved by adding lactose or isopropyl-β-D-thiogalactopyranoside (IPTG).
   4841..4918    -  promoter       lacI promoter: lacI
   4926..5205    -  CDS            TcR (fragment): tetracycline efflux protein; tet; confers resistance to tetracycline
   5227..5245    +  promoter       T7 promoter: promoter for bacteriophage T7 RNA polymerase
   5246..5270    +  protein_bind   lac operator: The lac repressor binds to the lac operator to inhibit transcription in E. coli. This inhibition can be relieved by adding lactose or isopropyl-β-D-thiogalactopyranoside (IPTG). lac repressor encoded by lacI
   5285..5307    +  RBS            RBS: efficient ribosome binding site from bacteriophage T7 gene 10 (Olins and Rangwala, 1989)
   5326..5342    +  CDS            capTEV™ (fragment): composite tag for in vivo biotinylation, TEV protease cleavage, and 6xHis tagging
   5353..5370    +  CDS            thrombin site: thrombin recognition and cleavage site
   6443..6492    +  CDS            SET1 (fragment): solubility-enhancement tag derived from T7 phage gene 10B
   6500..6547    +  terminator     T7 terminator: transcription terminator for bacteriophage T7 RNA polymerase
   6570..6674    -  CDS            TcR (fragment): tetracycline efflux protein; tet; confers resistance to tetracycline
   6722..6750    -  promoter       tet promoter: E. coli promoter for tetracycline efflux protein gene
