[The description below was written by a language model from this plasmid's Addgene catalogue record and pLannotate feature annotations shown in this document.]
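Description:
pEUK028 is a bacterial expression plasmid built on the pET-15b backbone for T7-driven, IPTG-inducible production of SwGdmA (locus SWIT_RS16490) from Sphingomonas wittichii RW1 in E. coli. The roughly 1.06 kb coding sequence is a synthetic, E. coli codon-optimized version of the gene, inserted by Gibson assembly to give a plasmid of about 6.76 kb. The associated publication concerns Rieske non-heme iron monooxygenases for guaiacol O-demethylation, which places SwGdmA in that enzyme context. The record does not otherwise describe the protein's function.

The expression cassette follows the standard pET layout. A T7 promoter is immediately followed by a lac operator, then the strong T7 gene 10 ribosome binding site. Next comes an N-terminal 6xHis tag supplied by the backbone and a thrombin cleavage site that allows the tag to be removed after affinity purification. The insert occupies the unannotated gap downstream of the thrombin site, and transcription ends at the T7 terminator. Short annotations labelled capTEV and SET1 fragments are probably partial matches to the His-tag region and to T7-derived sequence ahead of the terminator, rather than functional tags.

A plasmid-borne lacI gene with its own promoter supplies lac repressor, keeping the operator occupied until IPTG is added. Expression requires a host that provides T7 RNA polymerase. The plasmid replicates from a pBR322-type ColE1 origin accompanied by rop and the bom region, and it is selected with ampicillin through the bla gene. The tetracycline-resistance fragments and tet promoter are non-functional pBR322 remnants. The construct is suited to overproducing and purifying His-tagged SwGdmA for biochemical and structural characterization.
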