Addgene plasmid #180826: pEUK028
Purpose: T7-inducible expression construct to produce SwGdmA (SWIT_RS16490) in E. coli
Depositing lab: Gregg Beckham. Depositing organization: National Laboratory of the Rockies (NLR). Publication: Discovery, characterization, and metabolic engineering of Rieske non-heme iron monooxygenases for guaiacol O-demethylation. Bleem A, Kuatsjah E, Presley GN, Hinchen DJ, Zahn M, Garcia DC, Michener WE, König G, Tornesakis K, Allemann MN, Giannone RJ, McGeehan JE, Beckham GT, Michener JK. Chem Catalysis, 2022 10.1016/j.checat.2022.04.019.
Backbone
  Vector backbone: pET-15b
  Backbone manufacturer: Invitrogen
  Backbone size w/o insert (bp): 5708
  Total vector size (bp): 6762
  Vector type: Bacterial Expression
Growth in bacteria
  Bacterial resistance: Ampicillin, 100 μg/mL
  Growth temperature: 37°C
  Growth strain: DH5alpha
  Copy number: Unknown
Gene/Insert
  Gene/Insert name: SwGdmA (alt name: SWIT_RS16490)
  Species: Synthetic; Sphingomonas wittichii RW1
  Insert size (bp): 1062
  Entrez Gene: SWIT_RS16490 (a.k.a. SWIT_RS16490, Swit_3266)
  Promoter: T7
  Tag / fusion protein: 6X His (N terminal on backbone)
  Cloning method: Gibson Cloning
  Sequencing primers: 5′ TAATACGACTCACTATAGGG; 3′ GCTAGTTATTGCTCAGCGG
Resource information
  A portion of this plasmid was derived from a plasmid made by: synthetic gene was codon-optimized for expression in E. coli and synthesized by Twist Biosciences
Terms and licenses: Academic/Nonprofit Terms; Industry Terms: Not Available to Industry
How to cite: pEUK028 was a gift from Gregg Beckham (Addgene plasmid # 180826 ; http://n2t.net/addgene:180826 ; RRID:Addgene_180826)
